Addgene plasmid #69003: pcDNA3 p53 WT
Purpose: mammalian expression of wild type human p53
Depositing lab: David Meek. Depositing organization: University of Dundee. Publication: Critical role for p53-serine 15 phosphorylation in stimulating transactivation at p53-responsive promoters. Loughery J, Cox M, Smith LM, Meek DW. Nucleic Acids Res. 2014 Jul;42(12):7666-80. doi: 10.1093/nar/gku501. Epub 2014 Jun 13. PubMed 24928858.
Backbone
  Vector backbone: pcDNA3
  Backbone manufacturer: Invitrogen
  Vector type: Mammalian Expression
Growth in bacteria
  Bacterial resistance: Ampicillin, 100 μg/mL
  Growth temperature: 37°C
  Growth strain: DH5alpha
  Copy number: High Copy
Gene/Insert
  Gene/Insert name: p53
  Species: H. sapiens (human)
  Entrez Gene: TP53 (a.k.a. BCC7, BMFS5, LFS1, P53, TRP53)
  Promoter: CMV
  Cloning method: Unknown
  Sequencing primers: 5′ CMV-F; 3′ BGHrev
Terms and licenses: Academic/Nonprofit Terms; Industry Terms: Not Available to Industry
How to cite: pcDNA3 p53 WT was a gift from David Meek (Addgene plasmid # 69003 ; http://n2t.net/addgene:69003 ; RRID:Addgene_69003)
