[The description below was written by a language model from this plasmid's Addgene catalogue record and pLannotate feature annotations shown in this document.]
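Description:
pcDNA3 p53 WT is a mammalian expression plasmid built on the Invitrogen pcDNA3 backbone and carrying the coding sequence for wild-type human p53 (TP53). In the 6,649 nt sequenced record the p53 open reading frame is annotated as a single forward-strand CDS with no epitope tag or reporter fusion listed. It sits downstream of the human cytomegalovirus immediate-early enhancer and promoter and upstream of the bovine growth hormone polyadenylation signal, an arrangement that gives strong constitutive transcription and efficient 3′ end processing in transfected mammalian cells. A T7 promoter lies just upstream of the insert and an SP6 promoter faces it from the other side, so sense or antisense RNA could be made in vitro. The cloning method is recorded as unknown.

For propagation in E. coli the plasmid relies on a high-copy ColE1/pUC-type origin and the β-lactamase gene with its own promoter, giving ampicillin selection. An f1 origin is also present, which permits single-stranded DNA production. A second mammalian cassette, consisting of the SV40 enhancer/early promoter, the neomycin phosphotransferase gene and the SV40 poly(A) signal, allows G418 selection of stably transfected cells. The short annotated fragments (HIV-1 LTR, ble, lacI, bom and the lac promoter/operator region) appear to be backbone remnants or partial similarity hits from automated annotation rather than functional elements.

The stated purpose is expression of wild-type human p53 in mammalian cells. The associated study examined how serine 15 phosphorylation affects transactivation at p53-responsive promoters, a context in which this construct would plausibly serve as the wild-type reference for phosphorylation-site mutants.
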