Features (pLannotate 1.2.2; 21 found; start..end, strand, type, name):
     28..80      -  misc_feature   bom (fragment): basis of mobility region from pBR322
    235..614     +  enhancer       CMV enhancer: human cytomegalovirus immediate early enhancer
    615..818     +  promoter       CMV promoter: human cytomegalovirus (CMV) immediate early promoter
    814..847     +  LTR            5' LTR (truncated) (fragment): truncated 5' long terminal repeat (LTR) from HIV-1
    863..881     +  promoter       T7 promoter: promoter for bacteriophage T7 RNA polymerase
    949..2127    +  CDS            TP53 (sequence withheld): P53_HUMAN - Also known as P53. Experimental evidence at protein level: Swiss-Prot protein existence level 1. Acts as a tumor suppressor in many tumor types; induces growth arrest or apoptosis depending on the physiological circumstances and cell type. Involved in cell cycle regulation as a trans-activator that acts to negatively regulate cell division by controlling a set of genes required for this process. One of the activated genes is an inhibitor of cyclin-dependent kinases. Apoptosis induction seems to be mediated either by stimulation of BAX and FAS antigen expression, or by repression of
   2202..2220    -  promoter       SP6 promoter: promoter for bacteriophage SP6 RNA polymerase
   2246..2470    +  polyA_signal   bGH poly(A) signal: bovine growth hormone polyadenylation signal
   2474..2495    +  promoter       SV40 promoter (fragment): SV40 enhancer and early promoter
   2516..2944    +  rep_origin     f1 ori (sequence partly withheld): f1 bacteriophage origin of replication; arrow indicates direction of (+) strand synthesis
   2958..3287    +  promoter       SV40 promoter: SV40 enhancer and early promoter
   3354..4145    +  CDS            neo: KKA2_KLEPN - Also known as kan, nptII. Experimental evidence at protein level: Swiss-Prot protein existence level 1. Resistance to kanamycin, neomycin, paromomycin, ribostamycin, butirosin and gentamicin B. From Klebsiella pneumoniae.
   4169..4327    +  CDS            ble (fragment): BLE_KLEPN - Experimental evidence at protein level: Swiss-Prot protein existence level 1. Binding protein with a strong affinity to the bleomycin family of antibiotics. Binds to CL990; an antimitotic-antibiotic compound. From Klebsiella pneumoniae.
   4322..4443    +  polyA_signal   SV40 poly(A) signal: SV40 polyadenylation signal
   4516..4532    -  protein_bind   lac operator: The lac repressor binds to the lac operator to inhibit transcription in E. coli. This inhibition can be relieved by adding lactose or isopropyl-β-D-thiogalactopyranoside (IPTG). lac repressor encoded by lacI
   4540..4570    -  promoter       lac promoter: promoter for the E. coli lac operon
   4585..4606    -  protein_bind   CAP binding site: CAP binding activates transcription in the presence of cAMP. E. coli catabolite activator protein
   4619..4711    -  CDS            lacI (fragment): lac repressor; lacI; The lac repressor binds to the lac operator to inhibit transcription in E. coli. This inhibition can be relieved by adding lactose or isopropyl-β-D-thiogalactopyranoside (IPTG).
   4894..5482    -  rep_origin     ori: high-copy-number ColE1/pMB1/pBR322/pUC origin of replication
   5653..6513    -  CDS            AmpR: β-lactamase; bla; confers resistance to ampicillin, carbenicillin, and related antibiotics
   6514..6618    -  promoter       AmpR promoter: bla
>Addgene plasmid #69003 | pcDNA3 p53 WT | addgene full sequence | sequence record 140303 | Addgene NGS Result
GACGGATCGGGAGATCTCCCGATCCCCTATGGTGCACTCTCAGTACAATCTGCTCTGATGCCGCATAGTT
AAGCCAGTATCTGCTCCCTGCTTGTGTGTTGGAGGTCGCTGAGTAGTGCGCGAGCAAAATTTAAGCTACA
ACAAGGCAAGGCTTGACCGACAATTGCATGAAGAATCTGCTTAGGGTTAGGCGTTTTGCGCTGCTTCGCG
ATGTACGGGCCAGATATACGCGTTGACATTGATTATTGACTAGTTATTAATAGTAATCAATTACGGGGTC
ATTAGTTCATAGCCCATATATGGAGTTCCGCGTTACATAACTTACGGTAAATGGCCCGCCTGGCTGACCG
CCCAACGACCCCCGCCCATTGACGTCAATAATGACGTATGTTCCCATAGTAACGCCAATAGGGACTTTCC
ATTGACGTCAATGGGTGGAGTATTTACGGTAAACTGCCCACTTGGCAGTACATCAAGTGTATCATATGCC
AAGTACGCCCCCTATTGACGTCAATGACGGTAAATGGCCCGCCTGGCATTATGCCCAGTACATGACCTTA
TGGGACTTTCCTACTTGGCAGTACATCTACGTATTAGTCATCGCTATTACCATGGTGATGCGGTTTTGGC
AGTACATCAATGGGCGTGGATAGCGGTTTGACTCACGGGGATTTCCAAGTCTCCACCCCATTGACGTCAA
TGGGAGTTTGTTTTGGCACCAAAATCAACGGGACTTTCCAAAATGTCGTAACAACTCCGCCCCATTGACG
CAAATGGGCGGTAGGCGTGTACGGTGGGAGGTCTATATAAGCAGAGCTCTCTGGCTAACTAGAGAACCCA
CTGCTTACTGGCTTATCGAAATTAATACGACTCACTATAGGGAGACCCAAGCTTGGTACCGAGCTCGGAT
CCACTAGTAACGGCCGCCAGTGTGCTGGAATTCGGCTT
[1179 nt withheld, positions 949-2127]
TGATCTAGAAAGCCGAATTCTGCAGATATCCATCACACTGGCGGCCGCTCGAGCATGCATCTAGAGGGCC
CTATTCTATAGTGTCACCTAAATGCTAGAGCTCGCTGATCAGCCTCGACTGTGCCTTCTAGTTGCCAGCC
ATCTGTTGTTTGCCCCTCCCCCGTGCCTTCCTTGACCCTGGAAGGTGCCACTCCCACTGTCCTTTCCTAA
TAAAATGAGGAAATTGCATCGCATTGTCTGAGTAGGTGTCATTCTATTCTGGGGGGTGGGGTGGGGCAGG
ACAGCAAGGGGGAGGATTGGGAAGACAATAGCAGGCATGCTGGGGATGCGGTGGGCTCTATGGCTTCTGA
GGCGGAAAGAACCAGCTGGGGCTCTAGGGGGTATCCCC
[124 nt withheld, positions 2516-2639]
C
[91 nt withheld, positions 2641-2731]
A
[49 nt withheld, positions 2733-2781]
CCTTTGACGTTGGAGTCCACGTTCTTT
[37 nt withheld, positions 2809-2845]
ACCCTATCTCGGTCTATTCTTTTGATTTATAAGGGATTTTGCCGATTTCGGCCTATTGGTTAAAAAATGA
GCTGATTTAACAAAAATTTAACGCGAATTAATTCTGTGGAATGTGTGTCAGTTAGGGTGTGGAAAGTCCC
CAGGCTCCCCAGCAGGCAGAAGTATGCAAAGCATGCATCTCAATTAGTCAGCAACCAGGTGTGGAAAGTC
CCCAGGCTCCCCAGCAGGCAGAAGTATGCAAAGCATGCATCTCAATTAGTCAGCAACCATAGTCCCGCCC
CTAACTCCGCCCATCCCGCCCCTAACTCCGCCCAGTTCCGCCCATTCTCCGCCCCATGGCTGACTAATTT
TTTTTATTTATGCAGAGGCCGAGGCCGCCTCTGCCTCTGAGCTATTCCAGAAGTAGTGAGGAGGCTTTTT
TGGAGGCCTAGGCTTTTGCAAAAAGCTCCCGGGAGCTTGTATATCCATTTTCGGATCTGATCAAGAGACA
GGATGAGGATCGTTTCGCATGATTGAACAAGATGGATTGCACGCAGGTTCTCCGGCCGCTTGGGTGGAGA
GGCTATTCGGCTATGACTGGGCACAACAGACAATCGGCTGCTCTGATGCCGCCGTGTTCCGGCTGTCAGC
GCAGGGGCGCCCGGTTCTTTTTGTCAAGACCGACCTGTCCGGTGCCCTGAATGAACTGCAGGACGAGGCA
GCGCGGCTATCGTGGCTGGCCACGACGGGCGTTCCTTGCGCAGCTGTGCTCGACGTTGTCACTGAAGCGG
GAAGGGACTGGCTGCTATTGGGCGAAGTGCCGGGGCAGGATCTCCTGTCATCTCACCTTGCTCCTGCCGA
GAAAGTATCCATCATGGCTGATGCAATGCGGCGGCTGCATACGCTTGATCCGGCTACCTGCCCATTCGAC
CACCAAGCGAAACATCGCATCGAGCGAGCACGTACTCGGATGGAAGCCGGTCTTGTCGATCAGGATGATC
TGGACGAAGAGCATCAGGGGCTCGCGCCAGCCGAACTGTTCGCCAGGCTCAAGGCGCGCATGCCCGACGG
CGAGGATCTCGTCGTGACCCATGGCGATGCCTGCTTGCCGAATATCATGGTGGAAAATGGCCGCTTTTCT
GGATTCATCGACTGTGGCCGGCTGGGTGTGGCGGACCGCTATCAGGACATAGCGTTGGCTACCCGTGATA
TTGCTGAAGAGCTTGGCGGCGAATGGGCTGACCGCTTCCTCGTGCTTTACGGTATCGCCGCTCCCGATTC
GCAGCGCATCGCCTTCTATCGCCTTCTTGACGAGTTCTTCTGAGCGGGACTCTGGGGTTCGAAATGACCG
ACCAAGCGACGCCCAACCTGCCATCACGAGATTTCGATTCCACCGCCGCCTTCTATGAAAGGTTGGGCTT
CGGAATCGTTTTCCGGGACGCCGGCTGGATGATCCTCCAGCGCGGGGATCTCATGCTGGAGTTCTTCGCC
CACCCCAACTTGTTTATTGCAGCTTATAATGGTTACAAATAAAGCAATAGCATCACAAATTTCACAAATA
AAGCATTTTTTTCACTGCATTCTAGTTGTGGTTTGTCCAAACTCATCAATGTATCTTATCATGTCTGTAT
ACCGTCGACCTCTAGCTAGAGCTTGGCGTAATCATGGTCATAGCTGTTTCCTGTGTGAAATTGTTATCCG
CTCACAATTCCACACAACATACGAGCCGGAAGCATAAAGTGTAAAGCCTGGGGTGCCTAATGAGTGAGCT
AACTCACATTAATTGCGTTGCGCTCACTGCCCGCTTTCCAGTCGGGAAACCTGTCGTGCCAGCTGCATTA
ATGAATCGGCCAACGCGCGGGGAGAGGCGGTTTGCGTATTGGGCGCTCTTCCGCTTCCTCGCTCACTGAC
TCGCTGCGCTCGGTCGTTCGGCTGCGGCGAGCGGTATCAGCTCACTCAAAGGCGGTAATACGGTTATCCA
CAGAATCAGGGGATAACGCAGGAAAGAACATGTGAGCAAAAGGCCAGCAAAAGGCCAGGAACCGTAAAAA
GGCCGCGTTGCTGGCGTTTTTCCATAGGCTCCGCCCCCCTGACGAGCATCACAAAAATCGACGCTCAAGT
CAGAGGTGGCGAAACCCGACAGGACTATAAAGATACCAGGCGTTTCCCCCTGGAAGCTCCCTCGTGCGCT
CTCCTGTTCCGACCCTGCCGCTTACCGGATACCTGTCCGCCTTTCTCCCTTCGGGAAGCGTGGCGCTTTC
TCATAGCTCACGCTGTAGGTATCTCAGTTCGGTGTAGGTCGTTCGCTCCAAGCTGGGCTGTGTGCACGAA
CCCCCCGTTCAGCCCGACCGCTGCGCCTTATCCGGTAACTATCGTCTTGAGTCCAACCCGGTAAGACACG
ACTTATCGCCACTGGCAGCAGCCACTGGTAACAGGATTAGCAGAGCGAGGTATGTAGGCGGTGCTACAGA
GTTCTTGAAGTGGTGGCCTAACTACGGCTACACTAGAAGAACAGTATTTGGTATCTGCGCTCTGCTGAAG
CCAGTTACCTTCGGAAAAAGAGTTGGTAGCTCTTGATCCGGCAAACAAACCACCGCTGGTAGCGGTGGTT
TTTTTGTTTGCAAGCAGCAGATTACGCGCAGAAAAAAAGGATCTCAAGAAGATCCTTTGATCTTTTCTAC
GGGGTCTGACGCTCAGTGGAACGAAAACTCACGTTAAGGGATTTTGGTCATGAGATTATCAAAAAGGATC
TTCACCTAGATCCTTTTAAATTAAAAATGAAGTTTTAAATCAATCTAAAGTATATATGAGTAAACTTGGT
CTGACAGTTACCAATGCTTAATCAGTGAGGCACCTATCTCAGCGATCTGTCTATTTCGTTCATCCATAGT
TGCCTGACTCCCCGTCGTGTAGATAACTACGATACGGGAGGGCTTACCATCTGGCCCCAGTGCTGCAATG
ATACCGCGAGACCCACGCTCACCGGCTCCAGATTTATCAGCAATAAACCAGCCAGCCGGAAGGGCCGAGC
GCAGAAGTGGTCCTGCAACTTTATCCGCCTCCATCCAGTCTATTAATTGTTGCCGGGAAGCTAGAGTAAG
TAGTTCGCCAGTTAATAGTTTGCGCAACGTTGTTGCCATTGCTACAGGCATCGTGGTGTCACGCTCGTCG
TTTGGTATGGCTTCATTCAGCTCCGGTTCCCAACGATCAAGGCGAGTTACATGATCCCCCATGTTGTGCA
AAAAAGCGGTTAGCTCCTTCGGTCCTCCGATCGTTGTCAGAAGTAAGTTGGCCGCAGTGTTATCACTCAT
GGTTATGGCAGCACTGCATAATTCTCTTACTGTCATGCCATCCGTAAGATGCTTTTCTGTGACTGGTGAG
TACTCAACCAAGTCATTCTGAGAATAGTGTATGCGGCGACCGAGTTGCTCTTGCCCGGCGTCAATACGGG
ATAATACCGCGCCACATAGCAGAACTTTAAAAGTGCTCATCATTGGAAAACGTTCTTCGGGGCGAAAACT
CTCAAGGATCTTACCGCTGTTGAGATCCAGTTCGATGTAACCCACTCGTGCACCCAACTGATCTTCAGCA
TCTTTTACTTTCACCAGCGTTTCTGGGTGAGCAAAAACAGGAAGGCAAAATGCCGCAAAAAAGGGAATAA
GGGCGACACGGAAATGTTGAATACTCATACTCTTCCTTTTTCAATATTATTGAAGCATTTATCAGGGTTA
TTGTCTCATGAGCGGATACATATTTGAATGTATTTAGAAAAATAAACAAATAGGGGTTCCGCGCACATTT
CCCCGAAAAGTGCCACCTGACGTC
