>Addgene plasmid #69003 | pcDNA3 p53 WT | addgene partial sequence | sequence record 122325 | CMV-F 5'-CGCAAATGGGCGGTAGGCGTG-3'
GAGCTCTCTGGCTAACTAGAGAACCCACTGCTTACTGGCTTATCGAAATTAATACGACTCACTATAGGGA
GACCCAAGCTTGGTACCGAGCTCGGATCCACTAGTAACGGCCGCCAGTGTGCTGGAATTCGGCTT
[973 nt withheld, positions 136-1108]
