>Addgene plasmid #69003 | pcDNA3 p53 WT | addgene partial sequence | sequence record 122519 | BGH-rev 5'-TAGAAGGCACAGTCGAGG-3'
AGGTGACACTATAGAATAGGGCCCTCTAGATGCATGCTCGAGCGGCCGCCAGTGTGATGGATATCTGCAG
AATTCGGCTTTCTAGATCA
[909 nt withheld, positions 90-998]
